Addgene plasmid #229203: lvl1-Adapter2
Purpose: lvl 1 adapter
Depositing lab: Ron Weiss. Depositing organization: Massachusetts Institute of Technology. Publication: A platform for rapid prototyping of synthetic gene networks in mammalian cells. Duportet X, Wroblewska L, Guye P, Li Y, Eyquem J, Rieders J, Rimchala T, Batt G, Weiss R. Nucleic Acids Res. 2014 Dec 1;42(21):13440-51. doi: 10.1093/nar/gku1082. Epub 2014 Nov 5. PubMed 25378321.
Backbone
  Vector backbone: lvl1 [backbone]
  Vector type: Synthetic Biology
Growth in bacteria
  Bacterial resistance: Ampicillin, 100 μg/mL
  Growth temperature: 37°C
  Growth strain: DH5alpha
  Copy number: High Copy
Gene/Insert
  Gene/Insert name: S3-SX - adapter
  Species: H. sapiens (human)
  Cloning method: Restriction Enzyme; 5′ cloning site Unknown (unknown if destroyed)
Terms and licenses: Academic/Nonprofit Terms; Industry Terms: Not Available to Industry
Depositor comments: This plasmid is slightly modified from the version used in Duportet et al. 2014, but does not have any functional differences.
How to cite: lvl1-Adapter2 was a gift from Ron Weiss (Addgene plasmid # 229203 ; http://n2t.net/addgene:229203 ; RRID:Addgene_229203)
