[The description below was written by a language model from this plasmid's Addgene catalogue record and pLannotate feature annotations shown in this document.]
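Description:
lvl1-Adapter2 is a small (about 3.0 kb) bacterial plasmid catalogued as a synthetic biology vector. It serves as a "level 1 adapter" in a modular, hierarchical assembly platform developed for rapid prototyping of synthetic gene networks in mammalian cells. It is built on the platform's lvl1 backbone, replicates in E. coli from a high-copy ColE1/pUC-type origin, and is selected with ampicillin.

The recorded insert is named "S3-SX - adapter". This suggests a short linker bridging two of the system's defined assembly positions (S3 and SX), so that a multi-unit assembly can be closed when fewer transcription units are used than the full set of positions. The record does not explain the exact role of these sequences, however, and the automated annotation does not detect them as features. The species field lists human, but no mammalian promoter, coding sequence, reporter or polyadenylation signal is annotated, consistent with a non-expressing adapter rather than a gene-carrying module.

The feature table shows two complete copies of the β-lactamase gene, each with its own bla promoter. They are arranged divergently, with the two promoters roughly 90 bp apart. The record does not say whether this duplication is a deliberate design element, for instance one copy belonging to the transferred adapter segment, or simply a consequence of how the plasmid was built. The depositor notes that this version differs slightly from the one in the original publication but has no functional differences. Its use is as a helper part alongside level 1 transcription-unit plasmids when building higher-order multi-gene circuits.
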