Features (pLannotate 1.2.2; 5 found; start..end, strand, type, name):
    171..1031    -  CDS            AmpR: β-lactamase; bla; confers resistance to ampicillin, carbenicillin, and related antibiotics
   1032..1136    -  promoter       AmpR promoter: bla
   1227..1331    +  promoter       AmpR promoter: bla
   1332..2192    +  CDS            AmpR: β-lactamase; bla; confers resistance to ampicillin, carbenicillin, and related antibiotics
   2443..3031    -  rep_origin     ori: high-copy-number ColE1/pMB1/pBR322/pUC origin of replication
>Addgene plasmid #229203 | lvl1-Adapter2 | addgene full sequence | sequence record 462326 | Addgene NGS Result
GAAGATCCTTTGATCTTTTCTACGGGGTCTGACGCTCAGTGGAACGAAAACTCACGTTAAGGGATTTTGG
TCATGAGATTATCAAAAAGGATCTTCACCTAGATCCTTTTAAATTAAAAATGAAGTTTTAAATCAATCTA
AAGTATATATGAGTAAACTTGGTCTGACAGTTACCAATGCTTAATCAGTGAGGCACCTATCTCAGCGATC
TGTCTATTTCGTTCATCCATAGTTGCCTGACTCCCCGTCGTGTAGATAACTACGATACGGGAGGGCTTAC
CATCTGGCCCCAGTGCTGCAATGATACCGCGAGAACCACGCTCACCGGCTCCAGATTTATCAGCAATAAA
CCAGCCAGCCGGAAGGGCCGAGCGCAGAAGTGGTCCTGCAACTTTATCCGCCTCCATCCAGTCTATTAAT
TGTTGCCGGGAAGCTAGAGTAAGTAGTTCGCCAGTTAATAGTTTGCGCAACGTTGTTGCCATTGCTACAG
GCATCGTGGTGTCACGCTCGTCGTTTGGTATGGCTTCATTCAGCTCCGGTTCCCAACGATCAAGGCGAGT
TACATGATCCCCCATGTTGTGCAAAAAAGCGGTTAGCTCCTTCGGTCCTCCGATCGTTGTCAGAAGTAAG
TTGGCCGCAGTGTTATCACTCATGGTTATGGCAGCACTGCATAATTCTCTTACTGTCATGCCATCCGTAA
GATGCTTTTCTGTGACTGGTGAGTACTCAACCAAGTCATTCTGAGAATAGTGTATGCGGCGACCGAGTTG
CTCTTGCCCGGCGTCAATACGGGATAATACCGCGCCACATAGCAGAACTTTAAAAGTGCTCATCATTGGA
AAACGTTCTTCGGGGCGAAAACTCTCAAGGATCTTACCGCTGTTGAGATCCAGTTCGATGTAACCCACTC
GTGCACCCAACTGATCTTCAGCATCTTTTACTTTCACCAGCGTTTCTGGGTGAGCAAAAACAGGAAGGCA
AAATGCCGCAAAAAAGGGAATAAGGGCGACACGGAAATGTTGAATACTCATACTCTTCCTTTTTCAATAT
TATTGAAGCATTTATCAAGGTTATTGTCTCATGAGCGGATACATATTTGAATGTATTTAGAAAAATAAAC
AAATAGGGGTTCCGCGCACGAATTGGCCAGCGCTGCATTACCCTGTTATCCCTAACCGGTCTAATACCCA
ATCTCTCGTCTTATCCAGATGTTTTATACGCCGGAGCGCGGAACCCCTATTTGTTTATTTTTCTAAATAC
ATTCAAATATGTATCCGCTCATGAGACAATAACCCTGATAAATGCTTCAATAATATTGAAAAAGGAAGAG
TATGAGTATTCAACATTTCCGTGTCGCCCTTATTCCCTTTTTTGCGGCATTTTGCCTTCCTGTTTTTGCT
CACCCAGAAACGCTGGTGAAAGTAAAAGATGCTGAAGATCAGTTGGGTGCACGAGTGGGTTACATCGAAC
TGGATCTCAACAGCGGTAAGATCCTTGAGAGTTTTCGCCCCGAAGAACGTTTTCCAATGATGAGCACTTT
TAAAGTTCTGCTATGTGGCGCGGTATTATCCCGTATTGACGCCGGGCAAGAGCAACTCGGTCGCCGCATA
CACTATTCTCAGAATGACTTGGTTGAGTACTCACCAGTCACAGAAAAGCATCTTACGGATGGCATGACAG
TAAGAGAATTATGCAGTGCTGCCATAACCATGAGTGATAACACTGCGGCCAACTTACTTCTGACAACGAT
CGGAGGACCGAAGGAGCTAACCGCTTTTTTGCACAACATGGGGGATCATGTAACTCGCCTTGATCGTTGG
GAACCGGAGCTGAATGAAGCCATACCAAACGACGAGCGTGACACCACGATGCCTGTAGCAATGGCAACAA
CGTTGCGCAAACTATTAACTGGCGAACTACTTACTCTAGCTTCCCGGCAACAATTAATAGACTGGATGGA
GGCGGATAAAGTTGCAGGACCACTTCTGCGCTCGGCCCTTCCGGCTGGCTGGTTTATTGCTGATAAATCT
GGAGCCGGTGAGCGTGGGTCTCGCGGTATCATTGCAGCACTGGGGCCAGATGGTAAGCCCTCCCGTATCG
TAGTTATCTACACGACGGGGAGTCAGGCAACTATGGATGAACGAAATAGACAGATCGCTGAGATAGGTGC
CTCACTGATTAAGCATTGGTAACGCTGGTATCACTAGTATTACAGAGGTAAGTTATAACAGTCGCCTAAC
CTTAATTAATAGGGATAACAGGGTAATATCTTGCCCTGCACGAATACCAGCGACCCCTTGCCCAAATACT
TGCCGTGGGCCTCGGCCTGAGAGCCAAAACACTTGATGCGGAAGAAGTCGGTGCGCTCCTGCTTGTCGCC
GGCATCGTTGCGCCACATCTAGGATCTGCCAGGAACCGTAAAAAGGCCGCGTTGCTGGCGTTTTTCCATA
GGCTCCGCCCCCCTGACGAGCATCACAAAAATCGACGCTCAAGTCAGAGGTGGCGAAACCCGACAGGACT
ATAAAGATACCAGGCGTTTCCCCCTGGAAGCTCCCTCGTGCGCTCTCCTGTTCCGACCCTGCCGCTTACC
GGATACCTGTCCGCCTTTCTCCCTTCGGGAAGCGTGGCGCTTTCTCATAGCTCACGCTGTAGGTATCTCA
GTTCGGTGTAGGTCGTTCGCTCCAAGCTGGGCTGTGTGCACGAACCCCCCGTTCAGCCCGACCGCTGCGC
CTTATCCGGTAACTATCGTCTTGAGTCCAACCCGGTAAGACACGACTTATCGCCACTGGCAGCAGCCACT
GGTAACAGGATTAGCAGAGCGAGGTATGTAGGCGGTGCTACAGAGTTCTTGAAGTGGTGGCCTAACTACG
GCTACACTAGAAGAACAGTATTTGGTATCTGCGCTCTGCTGAAGCCAGTTACCTTCGGAAAAAGAGTTGG
TAGCTCTTGATCCGGCAAACAAACCACCGCTGGTAGCGGTGGTTTTTTTGTTTGCAAGCAGCAGATTACG
CGCAGAAAAAAAGGATCTCAA
